LOCUS       Exported 11653 bp ds-DNA circular SYN 18-OCT-2018
DEFINITION  synthetic circular DNA
ACCESSION   .
VERSION     .
KEYWORDS    pTn7C81_20160331
SOURCE      synthetic DNA construct
  ORGANISM  synthetic DNA construct
REFERENCE   1 (bases 1 to 11653)
  AUTHORS   John Hawkins
  TITLE     Direct Submission
  JOURNAL   Exported Thursday, Oct 18, 2018 from SnapGene 3.1.4
            http://www.snapgene.com
FEATURES             Location/Qualifiers
     source          1..11653
                     /organism="synthetic DNA construct"
                     /mol_type="other DNA"
     oriT            8..116
                     /note="incP origin of transfer"
     rep_origin      385..773
                     /note="R6K gamma ori"
                     /note="gamma replication origin from E. coli plasmid R6K;
                     requires the R6K initiator protein pi for replication"
     CDS             complement(1074..1934)
                     /codon_start=1
                     /transl_table=11
                     /gene="bla"
                     /product="Bla"
                     /note="bla"
                     /db_xref="GI:403391486"
                     /protein_id="AFR43358.1"
                     /translation="MSIQHFRVALIPFFAAFCLPVFAHPETLVKVKDAEDQLGARVGYI
                     ELDLNSGKILESFRPEERFPMMSTFKVLLCGAVLSRIDAGQEQLGRRIHYSQNDLVEYS
                     PVTEKHLTDGMTVRELCSAAITMSDNTAANLLLTTIGGPKELTAFLHNMGDHVTRLDRW
                     EPELNEAIPNDERDTTMPVAMATTLRKLLTGELLTLASRQQLIDWMEADKVAGPLLRSA
                     LPAGWFIADKSGAGERGSRGIIAALGPDGKPSRIVVIYTTGSQATMDERNRQIAEIGAS
                     LIKHW"
     promoter        complement(1935..2039)
                     /gene="bla"
                     /note="AmpR promoter"
     mobile_element  2517..2714
                     /mobile_element_type="transposon:Tn7R"
                     /note="Tn7R"
     primer_bind     2719..2735
                     /note="KS primer"
                     /note="common sequencing primer, one of multiple similar
                     variants"
     terminator      2763..2857
                     /note="lambda t0 terminator"
                     /note="transcription terminator from phage lambda"
     terminator      2960..3046
                     /gene="Escherichia coli rrnB"
                     /note="rrnB T1 terminator"
                     /note="transcription terminator T1 from the E. coli rrnB
                     gene"
     protein_bind    3097..3144
                     /bound_moiety="FLP recombinase from the Saccharomyces
                     cerevisiae 2u plasmid"
                     /note="FRT"
                     /note="FLP-mediated recombination occurs in the 8-bp core
                     sequence TCTAGAAA (Turan and Bode, 2011)."
     CDS             complement(3192..3725)
                     /codon_start=1
                     /gene="aacC1"
                     /product="gentamycin acetyltransferase"
                     /note="GmR"
                     /note="confers resistance to gentamycin"
                     /translation="MLRSSNDVTQQGSRPKTKLGGSSMGIIRTCRLGPDQVKSMRAALD
                     LFGREFGDVATYSQHQPDSDYLGNLLRSKTFIALAAFDQEAVVGALAAYVLPRFEQPRS
                     EIYIYDLAVSGEHRRQGIATALINLLKHEANALGAYVIYVQADYGDDPAVALYTKLGIR
                     EEVMHFDIDPSTAT"
     promoter        complement(3914..3942)
                     /gene="intI1 (promoter lies within the coding sequence)"
                     /note="Pc promoter"
                     /note="class 1 integron promoter"
     protein_bind    4059..4106
                     /bound_moiety="FLP recombinase from the Saccharomyces
                     cerevisiae 2u plasmid"
                     /note="FRT"
                     /note="FLP-mediated recombination occurs in the 8-bp core
                     sequence TCTAGAAA (Turan and Bode, 2011)."
     terminator      complement(4107..4196)
                     /note="spy terminator"
     CDS             complement(4244..4921)
                     /codon_start=1
                     /product="monomeric derivative of DsRed (Campbell et al.,
                     2002)"
                     /note="mRFP1"
                     /translation="MASSEDVIKEFMRFKVRMEGSVNGHEFEIEGEGEGRPYEGTQTAK
                     LKVTKGGPLPFAWDILSPQFQYGSKAYVKHPADIPDYLKLSFPEGFKWERVMNFEDGGV
                     VTVTQDSSLQDGEFIYKVKLRGTNFPSDGPVMQKKTMGWEASTERMYPEDGALKGEIKM
                     RLKLKDGGHYDAEVKTTYMAKKPVQLPGAYKTDIKLDITSHNEDYTIVEQYERAEGRHS
                     TGA"
     misc_feature    4778..4797
                     /note="RR1"
     RBS             4928..4939
                     /note="RBS"
     RBS             4928..4939
                     /note="strong bacterial ribosome binding site (Elowitz and
                     Leibler, 2000)"
     promoter        complement(4949..4983)
                     /note="J23119 (BglII) promoter"
     terminator      complement(5052..5102)
                     /note="L3S1P13 terminator"
     terminator      complement(5189..5245)
                     /note="thrLABC terminator"
     terminator      complement(5246..5299)
                     /note="garPLRK-rnpB terminator"
     protein_bind    5354..5375
                     /bound_moiety="E. coli catabolite activator protein"
                     /note="CAP binding site"
                     /note="CAP binding activates transcription in the presence
                     of cAMP."
     CDS             complement(5388..6470)
                     /codon_start=1
                     /gene="lacI"
                     /product="lac repressor"
                     /note="lacI"
                     /note="The lac repressor binds to the lac operator to
                     inhibit transcription in E. coli. This inhibition can be
                     relieved by adding lactose or
                     isopropyl-beta-D-thiogalactopyranoside (IPTG)."
                     /translation="MKPVTLYDVAEYAGVSYQTVSRVVNQASHVSAKTREKVEAAMAEL
                     NYIPNRVAQQLAGKQSLLIGVATSSLALHAPSQIVAAIKSRADQLGASVVVSMVERSGV
                     EACKAAVHNLLAQRVSGLIINYPLDDQDAIAVEAACTNVPALFLDVSDQTPINSIIFSH
                     EDGTRLGVEHLVALGHQQIALLAGPLSSVSARLRLAGWHKYLTRNQIQPIAEREGDWSA
                     MSGFQQTMQMLNEGIVPTAMLVANDQMALGAMRAITESGLRVGADISVVGYDDTEDSSC
                     YIPPLTTIKQDFRLLGQTSVDRLLQLSQGQAVKGNQLLPVSLVKRKTTLAPNTQTASPR
                     ALADSLMQLARQVSRLESGQ"
     promoter        complement(6471..6548)
                     /gene="lacI (mutant)"
                     /note="lacIq promoter"
                     /note="In the lacIq allele, a single base change in the
                     promoter boosts expression of the lacI gene about 10-fold."
     terminator      6612..6664
                     /note="hisLGDCBHAFI terminator"
     terminator      6665..6713
                     /note="pdhR-aceEF-lpd terminator"
     promoter        6895..6943
                     /label=PLlacO1
                     /note="PLlacO-1 promoter"
     protein_bind    6900..6914
                     /bound_moiety="lac repressor encoded by lacI"
                     /note="lac operator"
                     /note="The lac repressor binds to the lac operator to
                     inhibit transcription in E. coli. This inhibition can be
                     relieved by adding lactose or
                     isopropyl-beta-D-thiogalactopyranoside (IPTG)."
     protein_bind    6921..6937
                     /bound_moiety="lac repressor encoded by lacI"
                     /note="lac operator"
                     /note="The lac repressor binds to the lac operator to
                     inhibit transcription in E. coli. This inhibition can be
                     relieved by adding lactose or
                     isopropyl-beta-D-thiogalactopyranoside (IPTG)."
     CDS             6979..11082
                     /codon_start=1
                     /product="catalytically dead mutant of the Cas9
                     endonuclease from the Streptococcus pyogenes Type II
                     CRISPR/Cas system"
                     /note="Hsa Spy dCas9"
                     /note="RNA-guided DNA-binding protein that lacks
                     endonuclease activity due to the D10 mutation in the
                     RuvC-like domain and the H840A mutation in the HNH domain"
                     /translation="MDKKYSIGLAIGTNSVGWAVITDEYKVPSKKFKVLGNTDRHSIKK
                     NLIGALLFDSGETAEATRLKRTARRRYTRRKNRICYLQEIFSNEMAKVDDSFFHRLEES
                     FLVEEDKKHERHPIFGNIVDEVAYHEKYPTIYHLRKKLVDSTDKADLRLIYLALAHMIK
                     FRGHFLIEGDLNPDNSDVDKLFIQLVQTYNQLFEENPINASGVDAKAILSARLSKSRRL
                     ENLIAQLPGEKKNGLFGNLIALSLGLTPNFKSNFDLAEDAKLQLSKDTYDDDLDNLLAQ
                     IGDQYADLFLAAKNLSDAILLSDILRVNTEITKAPLSASMIKRYDEHHQDLTLLKALVR
                     QQLPEKYKEIFFDQSKNGYAGYIDGGASQEEFYKFIKPILEKMDGTEELLVKLNREDLL
                     RKQRTFDNGSIPHQIHLGELHAILRRQEDFYPFLKDNREKIEKILTFRIPYYVGPLARG
                     NSRFAWMTRKSEETITPWNFEEVVDKGASAQSFIERMTNFDKNLPNEKVLPKHSLLYEY
                     FTVYNELTKVKYVTEGMRKPAFLSGEQKKAIVDLLFKTNRKVTVKQLKEDYFKKIECFD
                     SVEISGVEDRFNASLGTYHDLLKIIKDKDFLDNEENEDILEDIVLTLTLFEDREMIEER
                     LKTYAHLFDDKVMKQLKRRRYTGWGRLSRKLINGIRDKQSGKTILDFLKSDGFANRNFM
                     QLIHDDSLTFKEDIQKAQVSGQGDSLHEHIANLAGSPAIKKGILQTVKVVDELVKVMGR
                     HKPENIVIEMARENQTTQKGQKNSRERMKRIEEGIKELGSQILKEHPVENTQLQNEKLY
                     LYYLQNGRDMYVDQELDINRLSDYDVDAIVPQSFLKDDSIDNKVLTRSDKNRGKSDNVP
                     SEEVVKKMKNYWRQLLNAKLITQRKFDNLTKAERGGLSELDKAGFIKRQLVETRQITKH
                     VAQILDSRMNTKYDENDKLIREVKVITLKSKLVSDFRKDFQFYKVREINNYHHAHDAYL
                     NAVVGTALIKKYPKLESEFVYGDYKVYDVRKMIAKSEQEIGKATAKYFFYSNIMNFFKT
                     EITLANGEIRKRPLIETNGETGEIVWDKGRDFATVRKVLSMPQVNIVKKTEVQTGGFSK
                     ESILPKRNSDKLIARKKDWDPKKYGGFDSPTVAYSVLVVAKVEKGKSKKLKSVKELLGI
                     TIMERSSFEKNPIDFLEAKGYKEVKKDLIIKLPKYSLFELENGRKRMLASAGELQKGNE
                     LALPSKYVNFLYLASHYEKLKGSPEDNEQKQLFVEQHKHYLDEIIEQISEFSKRVILAD
                     ANLDKVLSAYNKHRDKPIREQAENIIHLFTLTNLGAPAAFKYFDTTIDRKRYTSTKEVL
                     DATLIHQSITGLYETRIDLSQLGGD"
     CDS             11085..11184
                     /codon_start=1
                     /note="3xMyc"
                     /translation="AAEQKLISEEDLEQKLISEEDLEQKLISEEDL"
     terminator      11216..11270
                     /note="L3S2P24 terminator"
     mobile_element  11337..11502
                     /mobile_element_type="transposon:Tn7"
                     /note="Tn7L"
                     /note="mini-Tn7 element (left end of the Tn7 transposon)"
ORIGIN
        1 agcttatcgg ccagcctcgc agagcaggat tcccgttgag caccgccagg tgcgaataag
       61 ggacagtgaa gaaggaacac ccgctcgcgg gtgggcctac ttcacctatc ctgcccggct
      121 gacgccgttg gatacaccaa ggaaagtcta cacgaaccct ttggcaaaat cctgtatatc
      181 gtgcgaaaaa ggatggatat accgaaaaaa tcgctataat gaccccgaag cagggttatg
      241 cagcggaaag tataccttaa ggaatcccct gataacgcag gaaagaacat gtgagcaaaa
      301 ggccagcaaa aggccaggaa ccgtaaaaag gccgcactcc ctgcctctgt catcacgata
      361 ctgtgatgcc atggctaatt cccatgtcag ccgttaagtg ttcctgtgtc actcaaaatt
      421 gctttgagag gctctaaggg cttctcagtg cgttacatcc ctggcttgtt gtccacaacc
      481 gttaaacctt aaaagcttta aaagccttat atattctttt ttttcttata aaacttaaaa
      541 ccttagaggc tatttaagtt gctgatttat attaatttta ttgttcaaac atgagagctt
      601 agtacgtgaa acatgagagc ttagtacgtt agccatgaga gcttagtacg ttagccatga
      661 gggtttagtt cgttaaacat gagagcttag tacgttaaac atgagagctt agtacgtgaa
      721 acatgagagc ttagtacgta ctatcaacag gttgaactgc tgatcttcag atcctctacg
      781 ccggacgcat cgtggccgga tcttgcggcc gcaaaaatta aaaatgaagt tttaaatcaa
      841 tctaaagtat atatgagtaa acttggtctg acagttacca atgcttaatc agtgaggcac
      901 caataactgc ctttgatctt ttctacgggg tctgacgctc agtggaacga aaactcacgt
      961 taagggattt tggtcatgag attatcaaaa aggatcttca cctagatcct tttaaattaa
     1021 aaatgaagtt ttaaatcaat ctaaagtata tatgagtaaa cttggtctga cagttaccaa
     1081 tgcttaatca gtgaggcacc tatctcagcg atctgtctat ttcgttcatc catagttgcc
     1141 tgactccccg tcgtgtagat aactacgata cgggagggct taccatctgg ccccagtgct
     1201 gcaatgatac cgcgggaccc acgctcaccg gctccagatt tatcagcaat aaaccagcca
     1261 gccggaaggg ccgagcgcag aagtggtcct gcaactttat ccgcctccat ccagtctatt
     1321 aattgttgcc gggaagctag agtaagtagt tcgccagtta atagtttgcg caacgttgtt
     1381 gccattgcta caggcatcgt ggtgtcacgc tcgtcgtttg gtatggcttc attcagctcc
     1441 ggttcccaac gatcaaggcg agttacatga tcccccatgt tgtgcaaaaa agcggttagc
     1501 tccttcggtc ctccgatcgt tgtcagaagt aagttggccg cagtgttatc actcatggtt
     1561 atggcagcac tgcataattc tcttactgtc atgccatccg taagatgctt ttctgtgact
     1621 ggtgagtact caaccaagtc attctgagaa tagtgtatgc ggcgaccgag ttgctcttgc
     1681 ccggcgtcaa tacgggataa taccgcgcca catagcagaa ctttaaaagt gctcatcatt
     1741 ggaaaacgtt cttcggggcg aaaactctca aggatcttac cgctgttgag atccagttcg
     1801 atgtaaccca ctcgtgcacc caactgatct tcagcatctt ttactttcac cagcgtttct
     1861 gggtgagcaa aaacaggaag gcaaaatgcc gcaaaaaagg gaataagggc gacacggaaa
     1921 tgttgaatac tcatactctt cctttttcaa tattattgaa gcatttatca gggttattgt
     1981 ctcatgagcg gatacatatt tgaatgtatt tagaaaaata aacaaatagg ggttccgcgc
     2041 acatttcccc gaaaagtgcc acctgacgtc taagaaacca ttattatcat gacattaacc
     2101 tataaaaata ggcgtatcac gaggcccttt cgtctcgcgc gtttcggtga tgacggtgaa
     2161 aacctctgac acatgcagct cccggagacg gtcacagctt gtctgtaagc ggatgccggg
     2221 agcagacaag cccgtcaggg cgcgtcagcg ggtgttggcg ggtgtcgggg ctggcttaac
     2281 tatgcggcat cagagcagat tgtactgaga gtgcaccata tgcggtgtga aataccgcac
     2341 agatgcgtaa ggagaaaata ccgcatcagg cgccattcgc cattcaggct gcgcaactgt
     2401 tgggaagggc gatcggtgcg ggcctcttcg ctattacgcc agctagagga ccagccgcgt
     2461 aacctggcaa aatcggttac ggttgagtaa taaatggatg ccctgcgtaa gcgggtgtgg
     2521 gcggacaata aagtcttaaa ctgaacaaaa tagatctaaa ctatgacaat aaagtcttaa
     2581 actagacaga atagttgtaa actgaaatca gtccagttat gctgtgaaaa agcatactgg
     2641 acttttgtta tggctaaagc aaactcttca ttttctgaag tgcaaattgc ccgtcgtatt
     2701 aaagaggggc gtggggttcg aggtcgacgg tatcgataag ctagcttaat tagctgagct
     2761 tggactcctg ttgatagatc cagtaatgac ctcagaactc catctggatt tgttcagaac
     2821 gctcggttgc cgccgggcgt tttttattgg tgagaatcca agctagactg cgatgagtgg
     2881 cagggcgggg cgtaattttt ttaaggcagt tattggtgcc cttaaacgcc tggggtaatg
     2941 actctctagc ttgaggcatc aaataaaacg aaaggctcag tcgaaagact gggcctttcg
     3001 ttttatctgt tgtttgtcgg tgaacgctct cctgagtagg acaaatccgc cgctaggagc
     3061 ttgcggcccg gacgatgagc tcgaattggg gatcttgaag tacctattcc gaagttccta
     3121 ttctctagaa agtataggaa cttcagagcg cttttgaagc tgatgctcga gatctcggct
     3181 tgaacgaatt gttaggtggc ggtacttggg tcgatatcaa agtgcatcac ttcttcccgt
     3241 atgcccaact ttgtatagag agccactgcg ggatcgtcac cgtaatctgc ttgcacgtag
     3301 atcacataag caccaagcgc gttggcctca tgcttgagga gattgatgag cgcggtggca
     3361 atgccctgcc tccggtgctc gccggagact gcgagatcat agatatagat ctcactacgc
     3421 ggctgctcaa acctgggcag aacgtaagcc gcgagagcgc caacaaccgc ttcttggtcg
     3481 aaggcagcaa gcgcgatgaa tgtcttacta cggagcaagt tcccgaggta atcggagtcc
     3541 ggctgatgtt gggagtaggt ggctacgtct ccgaactcac gaccgaaaag atcaagagca
     3601 gcccgcatgg atttgacttg gtcagggccg agcctacatg tgcgaatgat gcccatactt
     3661 gagccaccta actttgtttt agggcgactg ccctgctgcg taacatcgtt gctgctgcgt
     3721 aacatcgttg ctgctccata acatcaaaca tcgacccacg gcgtaacgcg cttgctgctt
     3781 ggatgcccga ggcatagact gtacaaaaaa acagtcataa caagccatga aaaccgccac
     3841 tgcgccgtta ccaccgctgc gttcggtcaa ggttctggac cagttgcgtg agcgcatacg
     3901 ctacttgcat tacagtttac gaaccgaaca ggcttatgtc aactgggttc gtgccttcat
     3961 ccgtttccac ggtgtgcgtc catgggcaaa tattatacgc aaggcgacaa ggctcgagag
     4021 ttcaacagac agccttcgtt cttatggccg ttcaggagga agttcctatt ccgaagttcc
     4081 tattctctag aaagtatagg aacttcttga gaagagaaaa gaaaaccgcc gatcctgtcc
     4141 accgcattac tgcaaggtag tggacaagac cggcggtctt aagttttttg gctgaaacga
     4201 atgacgaaaa ggctgtctga gcaaatccag gaggtcgttt ttattaagca ccggtggagt
     4261 gacgaccttc agcacgttcg tactgttcaa cgatggtgta gtcttcgttg tgggaggtga
     4321 tgtccagttt gatgtcggtt ttgtaagcac ccggcagctg aaccggtttt ttagccatgt
     4381 aggtggtttt aacttcagcg tcgtagtgac caccgtcttt cagtttcaga cgcattttga
     4441 tttcaccttt cagagcaccg tcttccgggt acatacgttc ggtggaagct tcccaaccca
     4501 tggttttttt ctgcataacc ggaccgtcgg acgggaagtt ggtaccacgc agtttaactt
     4561 tgtagatgaa ctcaccgtct tgcagggagg agtcctgggt aacggtaaca acaccaccgt
     4621 cttcgaagtt cataacacgt tcccatttga aaccttccgg gaaggacagt ttcaggtagt
     4681 ccgggatgtc agccgggtgt ttaacgtaag ctttggaacc gtactggaac tgcggggaca
     4741 ggatgtccca agcgaacggc agcggaccac ctttggtaac tttcagttta gcggtctggg
     4801 taccttcgta cggacgacct tcaccttcac cttcgatttc gaactcgtga ccgttaacgg
     4861 aaccttccat acgaactttg aaacgcatga actctttgat aacgtcttcg ctactcgcca
     4921 tggtaccttt ctcctcttta attaattcag atctattata cctaggactg agctagctgt
     4981 caaattcacc accctgaatt gactctcaaa ccgtattagc ccggtatttt ggaaatagcg
     5041 gaagcactga cttttgttat caataaaaaa ggccccccgt tagggaggcc ttattgttcg
     5101 tctactcgga agagcgagag acaacagaac ggtcagccac atgaattctt tcagctcagt
     5161 cgataggtag taggcaagag tagtcgcacc tttggtcgaa aaaaaaagcc cgcactgtca
     5221 ggtgcgggct tttttctgtg tttccccaaa agtaaaaacc cgccgaagcg ggtttttacg
     5281 taaaacaggt gaaactgacc agacgagaag gctttggagg tgataatggg gctcaaggac
     5341 cctggggtgc ctaatgagtg agctaactca cattaattgc gttgcgctca ctgcccgctt
     5401 tccagtcggg aaacctgtcg tgccagctgc attaatgaat cggccaacgc gcggggagag
     5461 gcggtttgcg tattgggcgc cagggtggtt tttcttttca ccagtgagac gggcaacagc
     5521 tgattgccct tcaccgcctg gccctgagag agttgcagca agcggtccac gctggtttgc
     5581 cccagcaggc gaaaatcctg tttgatggtg gttaacggcg ggatataaca tgagctgtct
     5641 tcggtatcgt cgtatcccac taccgagata tccgcaccaa cgcgcagccc ggactcggta
     5701 atggcgcgca ttgcgcccag cgccatctga tcgttggcaa ccagcatcgc agtgggaacg
     5761 atgccctcat tcagcatttg catggtttgt tgaaaaccgg acatggcact ccagtcgcct
     5821 tcccgttccg ctatcggctg aatttgattg cgagtgagat atttatgcca gccagccaga
     5881 cgcagacgcg ccgagacaga acttaatggg cccgctaaca gcgcgatttg ctggtgaccc
     5941 aatgcgacca gatgctccac gcccagtcgc gtaccgtctt catgggagaa aataatactg
     6001 ttgatgggtg tctggtcaga gacatcaaga aataacgccg gaacattagt gcaggcagct
     6061 tccacagcaa tggcatcctg gtcatccagc ggatagttaa tgatcagccc actgacgcgt
     6121 tgcgcgagaa gattgtgcac cgccgcttta caggcttcga cgccgcttcg ttctaccatc
     6181 gacaccacca cgctggcacc cagttgatcg gcgcgagatt taatcgccgc gacaatttgc
     6241 gacggcgcgt gcagggccag actggaggtg gcaacgccaa tcagcaacga ctgtttgccc
     6301 gccagttgtt gtgccacgcg gttgggaatg taattcagct ccgccatcgc cgcttccact
     6361 ttttcccgcg ttttcgcaga aacgtggctg gcctggttca ccacgcggga aacggtctga
     6421 taagagacac cggcatactc tgcgacatcg tataacgtta ctggtttcac attcaccacc
     6481 ctgaattgac tctcttccgg gcgctatcat gccataccgc gaaaggtttt gcaccattcg
     6541 atggtgtcaa cgtaaatgca tgccgcttgg gaggcagata ggtaggcatg gcccccattt
     6601 tcaatacaag caacgcatga gaaagccccc ggaagatcac cttccggggg cttttttatt
     6661 gcgctccggc aattaaaaaa gcggctaacc acgccgcttt ttttacgtct gcaggcgaat
     6721 tgatctggtt tgacagctta tcaccaagcc agttacctcg gttcaaagag ttggtagctc
     6781 agagaacctt cgaaaaaccg ccctgcaagg cggttttttc gttttcagag caagagatta
     6841 cgcgcagacc aaaacgatct caagaagatc atcttattaa tcagataaaa tattataaat
     6901 gtgagcggat aacattgaca ttgtgagcgg ataacaagat actgagcaca tcagcaggtt
     6961 tcacacagga aaactagtat ggacaagaag tacagcatcg gcctggccat cggcaccaac
     7021 tctgtgggct gggccgtgat caccgacgag tacaaggtgc ccagcaagaa attcaaggtg
     7081 ctgggcaaca ccgaccggca cagcatcaag aagaacctga tcggcgccct gctgttcgac
     7141 agcggagaaa cagccgaggc cacccggctg aagagaaccg ccagaagaag atacaccaga
     7201 cggaagaacc ggatctgcta tctgcaagag atcttcagca acgagatggc caaggtggac
     7261 gacagcttct tccacagact ggaagagtcc ttcctggtgg aagaggataa gaagcacgag
     7321 cggcacccca tcttcggcaa catcgtggac gaggtggcct accacgagaa gtaccccacc
     7381 atctaccacc tgagaaagaa actggtggac agcaccgaca aggccgacct gcggctgatc
     7441 tatctggccc tggcccacat gatcaagttc cggggccact tcctgatcga gggcgacctg
     7501 aaccccgaca acagcgacgt ggacaagctg ttcatccagc tggtgcagac ctacaaccag
     7561 ctgttcgagg aaaaccccat caacgccagc ggcgtggacg ccaaggccat cctgtctgcc
     7621 agactgagca agagcagacg gctggaaaat ctgatcgccc agctgcccgg cgagaagaag
     7681 aatggcctgt tcggcaacct gattgccctg agcctgggcc tgacccccaa cttcaagagc
     7741 aacttcgacc tggccgagga tgccaaactg cagctgagca aggacaccta cgacgacgac
     7801 ctggacaacc tgctggccca gatcggcgac cagtacgccg acctgtttct ggccgccaag
     7861 aacctgtccg acgccatcct gctgagcgac atcctgagag tgaacaccga gatcaccaag
     7921 gcccccctga gcgcctctat gatcaagaga tacgacgagc accaccagga cctgaccctg
     7981 ctgaaagctc tcgtgcggca gcagctgcct gagaagtaca aagagatttt cttcgaccag
     8041 agcaagaacg gctacgccgg ctacatcgat ggcggagcca gccaggaaga gttctacaag
     8101 ttcatcaagc ccatcctgga aaagatggac ggcaccgagg aactgctcgt gaagctgaac
     8161 agagaggacc tgctgcggaa gcagcggacc ttcgacaacg gcagcatccc ccaccagatc
     8221 cacctgggag agctgcacgc cattctgcgg cggcaggaag atttttaccc attcctgaag
     8281 gacaaccggg aaaagatcga gaagatcctg accttccgca tcccctacta cgtgggccct
     8341 ctggccaggg gaaacagcag attcgcctgg atgaccagaa agagcgagga aaccatcacc
     8401 ccctggaact tcgaggaagt ggtggacaag ggcgccagcg cccagagctt catcgagcgg
     8461 atgaccaact tcgataagaa cctgcccaac gagaaggtgc tgcccaagca cagcctgctg
     8521 tacgagtact tcaccgtgta caacgagctg accaaagtga aatacgtgac cgagggaatg
     8581 agaaagcccg ccttcctgag cggcgagcag aaaaaagcca tcgtggacct gctgttcaag
     8641 accaaccgga aagtgaccgt gaagcagctg aaagaggact acttcaagaa aatcgagtgc
     8701 ttcgactccg tggaaatctc cggcgtggaa gatcggttca acgcctccct gggcacatac
     8761 cacgatctgc tgaaaattat caaggacaag gacttcctgg acaatgagga aaacgaggac
     8821 attctggaag atatcgtgct gaccctgaca ctgtttgagg acagagagat gatcgaggaa
     8881 cggctgaaaa cctatgccca cctgttcgac gacaaagtga tgaagcagct gaagcggcgg
     8941 agatacaccg gctggggcag gctgagccgg aagctgatca acggcatccg ggacaagcag
     9001 tccggcaaga caatcctgga tttcctgaag tccgacggct tcgccaacag aaacttcatg
     9061 cagctgatcc acgacgacag cctgaccttt aaagaggaca tccagaaagc ccaggtgtcc
     9121 ggccagggcg atagcctgca cgagcacatt gccaatctgg ccggcagccc cgccattaag
     9181 aagggcatcc tgcagacagt gaaggtggtg gacgagctcg tgaaagtgat gggccggcac
     9241 aagcccgaga acatcgtgat cgaaatggcc agagagaacc agaccaccca gaagggacag
     9301 aagaacagcc gcgagagaat gaagcggatc gaagagggca tcaaagagct gggcagccag
     9361 atcctgaaag aacaccccgt ggaaaacacc cagctgcaga acgagaagct gtacctgtac
     9421 tacctgcaga atgggcggga tatgtacgtg gaccaggaac tggacatcaa ccggctgtcc
     9481 gactacgatg tggacgctat cgtgcctcag agctttctga aggacgactc catcgataac
     9541 aaagtgctga ctcggagcga caagaaccgg ggcaagagcg acaacgtgcc ctccgaagag
     9601 gtcgtgaaga agatgaagaa ctactggcgc cagctgctga atgccaagct gattacccag
     9661 aggaagttcg acaatctgac caaggccgag agaggcggcc tgagcgaact ggataaggcc
     9721 ggcttcatca agagacagct ggtggaaacc cggcagatca caaagcacgt ggcacagatc
     9781 ctggactccc ggatgaacac taagtacgac gagaacgaca aactgatccg ggaagtgaaa
     9841 gtgatcaccc tgaagtccaa gctggtgtcc gatttccgga aggatttcca gttttacaaa
     9901 gtgcgcgaga tcaacaacta ccaccacgcc cacgacgcct acctgaacgc cgtcgtggga
     9961 accgccctga tcaaaaagta ccctaagctg gaaagcgagt tcgtgtacgg cgactacaag
    10021 gtgtacgacg tgcggaagat gatcgccaag agcgagcagg aaatcggcaa ggctaccgcc
    10081 aagtacttct tctacagcaa catcatgaac tttttcaaga ccgagattac cctggccaac
    10141 ggcgagatcc ggaagcggcc tctgatcgag acaaacggcg aaacaggcga gatcgtgtgg
    10201 gataagggcc gggactttgc caccgtgcgg aaagtgctgt ctatgcccca agtgaatatc
    10261 gtgaaaaaga ccgaggtgca gacaggcggc ttcagcaaag agtctatcct gcccaagagg
    10321 aacagcgaca agctgatcgc cagaaagaag gactgggacc ctaagaagta cggcggcttc
    10381 gacagcccca ccgtggccta ttctgtgctg gtggtggcca aagtggaaaa gggcaagtcc
    10441 aagaaactga agagtgtgaa agagctgctg gggatcacca tcatggaaag aagcagcttc
    10501 gagaagaatc ccatcgactt tctggaagcc aagggctaca aagaagtgaa aaaggacctg
    10561 atcatcaagc tgcctaagta ctccctgttc gagctggaaa acggccggaa gagaatgctg
    10621 gcctctgccg gcgaactgca gaagggaaac gaactggccc tgccctccaa atatgtgaac
    10681 ttcctgtacc tggccagcca ctatgagaag ctgaagggct cccccgagga taatgagcag
    10741 aaacagctgt ttgtggaaca gcacaaacac tacctggacg agatcatcga gcagatcagc
    10801 gagttctcca agagagtgat cctggccgac gctaatctgg acaaggtgct gagcgcctac
    10861 aacaagcaca gagacaagcc tatcagagag caggccgaga atatcatcca cctgtttacc
    10921 ctgaccaatc tgggagcccc tgccgccttc aagtactttg acaccaccat cgaccggaag
    10981 aggtacacca gcaccaaaga ggtgctggac gccaccctga tccaccagag catcaccggc
    11041 ctgtacgaga cacggatcga cctgtctcag ctgggaggcg acgcggccgc ggagcagaaa
    11101 ctcatctctg aagaagatct ggaacaaaag ttgatttcag aagaagatct ggaacagaag
    11161 ctcatctctg aggaagatct gtaataaggc gcgcctcctt aatgggactt gcagcctcgg
    11221 taccaaattc cagaaaagac acccgaaagg gtgttttttc gttttggtcc cacagaatga
    11281 gcatcatggc tctagtcgac atcggagaag agtacggctc ttttaaccgc ctcaagaacc
    11341 agataagtga aatctagttc caaactattt tgtcattttt aattttcgta ttagcttacg
    11401 acgctacacc cagttcccat ctattttgtc actcttccct aaataatcct taaaaactcc
    11461 atttccaccc ctcccagttc ccaactattt tgtccgccca cagcggggca tttttcttcc
    11521 tgttatgttt gggcgctgca ttaatgaatc ggccaacgcg cggggagagg cggtttgcgt
    11581 attgggcgct cttccgcttc ctcgctcact gacccgctgc gctcggtcgt tcggctgcgg
    11641 cgagcggtat cag
//
