>Addgene plasmid #119253 | pJMP1171 | addgene full sequence | sequence record 232420 | Addgene NGS Result
AGCTTATCGGCCAGCCTCGCAGAGCAGGATTCCCGTTGAGCACCGCCAGGTGCGAATAAGGGACAGTGAA
GAAGGAACACCCGCTCGCGGGTGGGCCTACTTCACCTATCCTGCCCGGCTGACGCCGTTGGATACACCAA
GGAAAGTCTACACGAACCCTTTGGCAAAATCCTGTATATCGTGCGAAAAAGGATGGATATACCGAAAAAA
TCGCTATAATGACCCCGAAGCAGGGTTATGCAGCGGAAAGTATACCTTAAGGAATCCCCTGATAACGCAG
GAAAGAACATGTGAGCAAAAGGCCAGCAAAAGGCCAGGAACCGTAAAAAGGCCGCACTCCCTGCCTCTGT
CATCACGATACTGTGATGCCATGGCTAATTCCCATGTCAGCCGTTAAGTGTTCCTGTGTCACTCAAAATT
GCTTTGAGAGGCTCTAAGGGCTTCTCAGTGCGTTACATCCCTGGCTTGTTGTCCACAACCGTTAAACCTT
AAAAGCTTTAAAAGCCTTATATATTCTTTTTTTTCTTATAAAACTTAAAACCTTAGAGGCTATTTAAGTT
GCTGATTTATATTAATTTTATTGTTCAAACATGAGAGCTTAGTACGTGAAACATGAGAGCTTAGTACGTT
AGCCATGAGAGCTTAGTACGTTAGCCATGAGGGTTTAGTTCGTTAAACATGAGAGCTTAGTACGTTAAAC
ATGAGAGCTTAGTACGTGAAACATGAGAGCTTAGTACGTACTATCAACAGGTTGAACTGCTGATCTTCAG
ATCCTCTACGCCGGACGCATCGTGGCCGGATCTTGCGGCCGCAAAAATTAAAAATGAAGTTTTAAATCAA
TCTAAAGTATATATGAGTAAACTTGGTCTGACAGTTACCAATGCTTAATCAGTGAGGCACCAATAACTGC
CTTTGATCTTTTCTACGGGGTCTGACGCTCAGTGGAACGAAAACTCACGTTAAGGGATTTTGGTCATGAG
ATTATCAAAAAGGATCTTCACCTAGATCCTTTTAAATTAAAAATGAAGTTTTAAATCAATCTAAAGTATA
TATGAGTAAACTTGGTCTGACAGTTACCAATGCTTAATCAGTGAGGCACCTATCTCAGCGATCTGTCTAT
TTCGTTCATCCATAGTTGCCTGACTCCCCGTCGTGTAGATAACTACGATACGGGAGGGCTTACCATCTGG
CCCCAGTGCTGCAATGATACCGCGGGACCCACGCTCACCGGCTCCAGATTTATCAGCAATAAACCAGCCA
GCCGGAAGGGCCGAGCGCAGAAGTGGTCCTGCAACTTTATCCGCCTCCATCCAGTCTATTAATTGTTGCC
GGGAAGCTAGAGTAAGTAGTTCGCCAGTTAATAGTTTGCGCAACGTTGTTGCCATTGCTACAGGCATCGT
GGTGTCACGCTCGTCGTTTGGTATGGCTTCATTCAGCTCCGGTTCCCAACGATCAAGGCGAGTTACATGA
TCCCCCATGTTGTGCAAAAAAGCGGTTAGCTCCTTCGGTCCTCCGATCGTTGTCAGAAGTAAGTTGGCCG
CAGTGTTATCACTCATGGTTATGGCAGCACTGCATAATTCTCTTACTGTCATGCCATCCGTAAGATGCTT
TTCTGTGACTGGTGAGTACTCAACCAAGTCATTCTGAGAATAGTGTATGCGGCGACCGAGTTGCTCTTGC
CCGGCGTCAATACGGGATAATACCGCGCCACATAGCAGAACTTTAAAAGTGCTCATCATTGGAAAACGTT
CTTCGGGGCGAAAACTCTCAAGGATCTTACCGCTGTTGAGATCCAGTTCGATGTAACCCACTCGTGCACC
CAACTGATCTTCAGCATCTTTTACTTTCACCAGCGTTTCTGGGTGAGCAAAAACAGGAAGGCAAAATGCC
GCAAAAAAGGGAATAAGGGCGACACGGAAATGTTGAATACTCATACTCTTCCTTTTTCAATATTATTGAA
GCATTTATCAGGGTTATTGTCTCATGAGCGGATACATATTTGAATGTATTTAGAAAAATAAACAAATAGG
GGTTCCGCGCACATTTCCCCGAAAAGTGCCACCTGACGTCTAAGAAACCATTATTATCATGACATTAACC
TATAAAAATAGGCGTATCACGAGGCCCTTTCGTCTCGCGCGTTTCGGTGACGACGGTGAAAACCTCTGAC
ACATGCAGCTCCCGGAGACGGTCACAGCTTGTCTGTAAGCGGATGCCGGGAGCAGACAAGCCCGTCAGGG
CGCGTCAGCGGGTGTTGGCGGGTGTCGGGGCTGGCTTAACTATGCGGCATCAGAGCAGATTGTACTGAGA
GTGCACCATATGCGGTGTGAAATACCGCACAGATGCGTAAGGAGAAAATACCGCATCAGGCGCCATTCGC
CATTCAGGCTGCGCAACTGTTGGGAAGGGCGATCGGTGCGGGCCTCTTCGCTATTACGCCAGCTAGAGGA
CCAGCCGCGTAACCTGGCAAAATCGGTTACGGTTGAGTAATAAATGGATGCCCTGCGTAAGCAGGTGTGG
GCGGACAATAAAGTCTTAAACTGAACAAAATAGATCTAAACTATGACAATAAAGTCTTAAACTAGACAGA
ATAGTTGTAAACTGAAATCAGTCCAGTTATGCTGTGAAAAAGCATACTGGACTTTTGTTATGGCTAAAGC
AAACTCTTCATTTTCTGAAGTGCAAATTGCCCGTCGTATTAAAGAGGGGCGTGGGGTTCGAGGTCGACGG
TATCGATAAGCTAGCTTAATTAGCTGAGCTTGGACTCCTGTTGATAGATCCAGTAATGACCTCAGAACTC
CATCTGGATTTGTTCAGAACGCTCGGTTGCCGCCGGGCGTTTTTTATTGGTGAGAATCCAAGCTAGACTG
CGATGAGTGGCAGGGCGGGGCGTAATTTTTTTAAGGCAGTTATTGGTGCCCTTAAACGCCTGGGGTAATG
ACTCTCTAGCTTGAGGCATCAAATAAAACGAAAGGCTCAGTCGAAAGACTGGGCCTTTCGTTTTATCTGT
TGTTTGTCGGTGAACGCTCTCCTGAGTAGGACAAATCCGCCGCTAGGAGCTTGCGGCCCGGACGATGAGC
TCGAATTGGGGATCTTGAAGTACCTATTCCGAAGTTCCTATTCTCTAGAAAGTATAGGAACTTCAGAGCG
CTTTTGAAGCTGATGCTCGAGATCTCGGCTTGAACGAATTGTTAGGTGGCGGTACTTGGGTCGATATCAA
AGTGCATCACTTCTTCCCGTATGCCCAACTTTGTATAGAGAGCCACTGCGGGATCGTCACCGTAATCTGC
TTGCACGTAGATCACATAAGCACCAAGCGCGTTGGCCTCATGCTTGAGGAGATTGATGAGCGCGGTGGCA
ATGCCCTGCCTCCGGTGCTCTCCGGAGACTGCGAGATCATAGATATAGATCTCACTACGCGGCTGCTCAA
ACTTGGGCAGAACGTAAGCCGCGAGAGCGCCAACAACCGCTTCTTGGTCGAAGGCAGCAAGCGCGATGAA
TGTCTTACTACGGAGCAAGTTCCCGAGGTAATCGGAGTCCGGCTGATGTTGGGAGTAGGTGGCTACGTCT
CCGAACTCACGACCGAAAAGATCAAGAGCAGCCCGCATGGATTTGACTTGGTCAGGGCCGAGCCTACATG
TGCGAATGATGCCCATACTTGAGCCACCTAACTTTGTTTTAGGGCGACTGCCCTGCTGCGTAACATCGTT
GCTGCTGCGTAACATCGTTGCTGCTCCATAACATCAAACATCGACCCACGGCGTAACGCGCTTGCTGCTT
GGATGCCCGAGGCATAGACTGTACAAAAAAACAGTCATAACAAGCCATGAAAACCGCCACTGCGCCGTTA
CCACCGCTGCGTTCGGTCAAGGTTCTGGACCAGTTGCGTGAGCGCATACGCTACTTGCATTACAGTTTAC
GAACCGAACAGGCTTATGTCAACTGGGTTCGTGCCTTCATCCGTTTCCACGGTGTGCGTCCATGGGCAAA
TATTATACGCAAGGCGACAAGGCTCGAGAGTTCAACAGACAGCCTTCGTTCTTATGGCCGTTCAGGAGGA
AGTTCCTATTCCGAAGTTCCTATTCTCTAGAAAGTATAGGAACTTCTTGAGAAGAGAAAAGAAAACCGCC
GATCCTGTCCACCGCATTACTGCAAGGTAGTGGACAAGACCGGCGGTCTTAAGTTTTTTGGCTGAAACGA
ATGACGAAAAGGCTGTCTGAGCAAATCCAGGAGGTCGTTTTTATTAAGCACCGGTGGAGTGACGACCTTC
AGCACGTTCGTACTGTTCAACGATGGTGTAGTCTTCGTTGTGGGAGGTGATGTCCAGTTTGATGTCGGTT
TTGTAAGCACCCGGCAGCTGAACCGGTTTTTTAGCCATGTAGGTGGTTTTAACTTCAGCGTCGTAGTGAC
CACCGTCTTTCAGTTTCAGACGCATTTTGATTTCACCTTTCAGAGCACCGTCTTCCGGGTACATACGTTC
GGTGGAAGCTTCCCAACCCATGGTTTTTTTCTGCATAACCGGACCGTCGGACGGGAAGTTGGTACCACGC
AGTTTAACTTTGTAGATGAACTCACCGTCTTGCAGGGAGGAGTCCTGGGTAACGGTAACAACACCACCGT
CTTCGAAGTTCATAACACGTTCCCATTTGAAACCTTCCGGGAAGGACAGTTTCAGGTAGTCCGGGATGTC
AGCCGGGTGTTTAACGTAAGCTTTGGAACCGTACTGGAACTGCGGGGACAGGATGTCCCAAGCGAACGGC
AGCGGACCACCTTTGGTAACTTTCAGTTTAGCGGTCTGGGTACCTTCGTACGGACGACCTTCACCTTCAC
CTTCGATTTCGAACTCGTGACCGTTAACGGAACCTTCCATACGAACTTTGAAACGCATGAACTCTTTGAT
AACGTCTTCGCTACTCGCCATGGTACCTTTCTCCTCTTTAATTAATTCAGATCTATTATACCTAGGACTG
AGCTAGCTGTCAAATTCACCACCCTGAATTGACTCTCAAACCGTATTAGCCCGGTATTTTGGAAATAGCG
GAAGCACTGACTTTTGTTATCAATAAAAAAGGCCCCCCGTTAGGGAGGCCTTATTGTTCGTCTACTCGGA
AGAGCGAGAGACAACAGAACGGTCAGCCACATGAATTCTTTCAGCTCAGTCGATAGGTAGTAGGCAAGAG
TAGTCGCACCTTTGGTCGAAAAAAAAAGCCCGCACTGTCAGGTGCGGGCTTTTTTCTGTGTTTCCCCAAA
AGTAAAAACCCGCCGAAGCGGGTTTTTACGTAAAACAGGTGAAACTGACCAGACGAGAAGGCTTTGGAGG
TGATAATGGGGCTCAAGGACCCTGGGGTGCCTAATGAGTGAGCTAACTTACATTAATTGCGTTGCGCTCA
CTGCCCGCTTTCCAGTCGGGAAACCTGTCGTGCCAGCTGCATTAATGAATCGGCCAACGCGCGGGGAGAG
GCGGTTTGCGTATTGGGCGCCAGGGTGGTTTTTCTTTTCACCAGTGAGACGGGCAACAGCTGATTGCCCT
TCACCGCCTGGCCCTGAGAGAGTTGCAGCAAGCGGTCCACGCTGGTTTGCCCCAGCAGGCGAAAATCCTG
TTTGATGGTGGTTAACGGCGGGATATAACATGAGCTGTCTTCGGTATCGTCGTATCCCACTACCGAGATA
TCCGCACCAACGCGCAGCCCGGACTCGGTAATGGCGCGCATTGCGCCCAGCGCCATCTGATCGTTGGCAA
CCAGCATCGCAGTGGGAACGATGCCCTCATTCAGCATTTGCATGGTTTGTTGAAAACCGGACATGGCACT
CCAGTCGCCTTCCCGTTCCGCTATCGGCTGAATTTGATTGCGAGTGAGATATTTATGCCAGCCAGCCAGA
CGCAGACGCGCCGAGACAGAACTTAATGGGCCCGCTAACAGCGCGATTTGCTGGTGACCCAATGCGACCA
GATGCTCCACGCCCAGTCGCGTACCGTCTTCATGGGAGAAAATAATACTGTTGATGGGTGTCTGGTCAGA
GACATCAAGAAATAACGCCGGAACATTAGTGCAGGCAGCTTCCACAGCAATGGCATCCTGGTCATCCAGC
GGATAGTTAATGATCAGCCCACTGACGCGTTGCGCGAGAAGATTGTGCACCGCCGCTTTACAGGCTTCGA
CGCCGCTTCGTTCTACCATCGACACCACCACGCTGGCACCCAGTTGATCGGCGCGAGATTTAATCGCCGC
GACAATTTGCGACGGCGCGTGCAGGGCCAGACTGGAGGTGGCAACGCCAATCAGCAACGACTGTTTGCCC
GCCAGTTGTTGTGCCACGCGGTTGGGAATGTAATTCAGCTCCGCCATCGCCGCTTCCACTTTTTCCCGCG
TTTTCGCAGAAACGTGGCTGGCCTGGTTCACCACGCGGGAAACGGTCTGATAAGAGACACCGGCATACTC
TGCGACATCGTATAACGTTACTGGTTTCACATTCACCACCCTGAATTGACTCTCTTCCGGGCGCTATCAT
GCCATACCGCGAAAGGTTTTGCACCATTCGATGGTGTCAACGTAAATGCATGCCGCTTGGGAGGCAGATA
GGTAGGCATGGCCCCCATTTTCAATACAAGCAACGCATGAGAAAGCCCCCGGAAGATCACCTTCCGGGGG
CTTTTTTATTGCGCTCCGGCAATTAAAAAAGCGGCTAACCACGCCGCTTTTTTTACGTCTGCAGGCGAAT
TGATCTGGTTTGACAGCTTATCACCAAGCCAGTTACCTCGGTTCAAAGAGTTGGTAGCTCAGAGAACCTT
CGAAAAACCGCCCTGCAAGGCGGTTTTTTCGTTTTCAGAGCAAGAGATTACGCGCAGACCAAAACGATCT
CAAGAAGATCATCTTATTAATCAGATAAAATATTATAAATGTGAGCGGATAACATTGACATTGTGAGCGG
ATAACAAGATACTGAGCACATCAGCAGGTTTCACACAGGAAAACTAGTATGGACAAGAAGTACAGCATCG
GCCTGGCCATCGGCACCAACTCTGTGGGCTGGGCCGTGATCACCGACGAGTACAAGGTGCCCAGCAAGAA
ATTCAAGGTGCTGGGCAACACCGACCGGCACAGCATCAAGAAGAACCTGATCGGCGCCCTGCTGTTCGAC
AGCGGAGAAACAGCCGAGGCCACCCGGCTGAAGAGAACCGCCAGAAGAAGATACACCAGACGGAAGAACC
GGATCTGCTATCTGCAAGAGATCTTCAGCAACGAGATGGCCAAGGTGGACGACAGCTTCTTCCACAGACT
GGAAGAGTCCTTCCTGGTGGAAGAGGATAAGAAGCACGAGCGGCACCCCATCTTCGGCAACATCGTGGAC
GAGGTGGCCTACCACGAGAAGTACCCCACCATCTACCACCTGAGAAAGAAACTGGTGGACAGCACCGACA
AGGCCGACCTGCGGCTGATCTATCTGGCCCTGGCCCACATGATCAAGTTCCGGGGCCACTTCCTGATCGA
GGGCGACCTGAACCCCGACAACAGCGACGTGGACAAGCTGTTCATCCAGCTGGTGCAGACCTACAACCAG
CTGTTCGAGGAAAACCCCATCAACGCCAGCGGCGTGGACGCCAAGGCCATCCTGTCTGCCAGACTGAGCA
AGAGCAGACGGCTGGAAAATCTGATCGCCCAGCTGCCCGGCGAGAAGAAGAATGGCCTGTTCGGCAACCT
GATTGCCCTGAGCCTGGGCCTGACCCCCAACTTCAAGAGCAACTTCGACCTGGCCGAGGATGCCAAACTG
CAGCTGAGCAAGGACACCTACGACGACGACCTGGACAACCTGCTGGCCCAGATCGGCGACCAGTACGCCG
ACCTGTTTCTGGCCGCCAAGAACCTGTCCGACGCCATCCTGCTGAGCGACATCCTGAGAGTGAACACCGA
GATCACCAAGGCCCCCCTGAGCGCCTCTATGATCAAGAGATACGACGAGCACCACCAGGACCTGACCCTG
CTGAAAGCTCTCGTGCGGCAGCAGCTGCCTGAGAAGTACAAAGAGATTTTCTTCGACCAGAGCAAGAACG
GCTACGCCGGCTACATCGATGGCGGAGCCAGCCAGGAAGAGTTCTACAAGTTCATCAAGCCCATCCTGGA
AAAGATGGACGGCACCGAGGAACTGCTCGTGAAGCTGAACAGAGAGGACCTGCTGCGGAAGCAGCGGACC
TTCGACAACGGCAGCATCCCCCACCAGATCCACCTGGGAGAGCTGCACGCCATTCTGCGGCGGCAGGAAG
ATTTTTACCCATTCCTGAAGGACAACCGGGAAAAGATCGAGAAGATCCTGACCTTCCGCATCCCCTACTA
CGTGGGCCCTCTGGCCAGGGGAAACAGCAGATTCGCCTGGATGACCAGAAAGAGCGAGGAAACCATCACC
CCCTGGAACTTCGAGGAAGTGGTGGACAAGGGCGCCAGCGCCCAGAGCTTCATCGAGCGGATGACCAACT
TCGATAAGAACCTGCCCAACGAGAAGGTGCTGCCCAAGCACAGCCTGCTGTACGAGTACTTCACCGTGTA
CAACGAGCTGACCAAAGTGAAATACGTGACCGAGGGAATGAGAAAGCCCGCCTTCCTGAGCGGCGAGCAG
AAAAAAGCCATCGTGGACCTGCTGTTCAAGACCAACCGGAAAGTGACCGTGAAGCAGCTGAAAGAGGACT
ACTTCAAGAAAATCGAGTGCTTCGACTCCGTGGAAATCTCCGGCGTGGAAGATCGGTTCAACGCCTCCCT
GGGCACATACCACGATCTGCTGAAAATTATCAAGGACAAGGACTTCCTGGACAATGAGGAAAACGAGGAC
ATTCTGGAAGATATCGTGCTGACCCTGACACTGTTTGAGGACAGAGAGATGATCGAGGAACGGCTGAAAA
CCTATGCCCACCTGTTCGACGACAAAGTGATGAAGCAGCTGAAGCGGCGGAGATACACCGGCTGGGGCAG
GCTGAGCCGGAAGCTGATCAACGGCATCCGGGACAAGCAGTCCGGCAAGACAATCCTGGATTTCCTGAAG
TCCGACGGCTTCGCCAACAGAAACTTCATGCAGCTGATCCACGACGACAGCCTGACCTTTAAAGAGGACA
TCCAGAAAGCCCAGGTGTCCGGCCAGGGCGATAGCCTGCACGAGCACATTGCCAATCTGGCCGGCAGCCC
CGCCATTAAGAAGGGCATCCTGCAGACAGTGAAGGTGGTGGACGAGCTCGTGAAAGTGATGGGCCGGCAC
AAGCCCGAGAACATCGTGATCGAAATGGCCAGAGAGAACCAGACCACCCAGAAGGGACAGAAGAACAGCC
GCGAGAGAATGAAGCGGATCGAAGAGGGCATCAAAGAGCTGGGCAGCCAGATCCTGAAAGAACACCCCGT
GGAAAACACCCAGCTGCAGAACGAGAAGCTGTACCTGTACTACCTGCAGAATGGGCGGGATATGTACGTG
GACCAGGAACTGGACATCAACCGGCTGTCCGACTACGATGTGGACGCTATCGTGCCTCAGAGCTTTCTGA
AGGACGACTCCATCGATAACAAAGTGCTGACTCGGAGCGACAAGAACCGGGGCAAGAGCGACAACGTGCC
CTCCGAAGAGGTCGTGAAGAAGATGAAGAACTACTGGCGCCAGCTGCTGAATGCCAAGCTGATTACCCAG
AGGAAGTTCGACAATCTGACCAAGGCCGAGAGAGGCGGCCTGAGCGAACTGGATAAGGCCGGCTTCATCA
AGAGACAGCTGGTGGAAACCCGGCAGATCACAAAGCACGTGGCACAGATCCTGGACTCCCGGATGAACAC
TAAGTACGACGAGAACGACAAACTGATCCGGGAAGTGAAAGTGATCACCCTGAAGTCCAAGCTGGTGTCC
GATTTCCGGAAGGATTTCCAGTTTTACAAAGTGCGCGAGATCAACAACTACCACCACGCCCACGACGCCT
ACCTGAACGCCGTCGTGGGAACCGCCCTGATCAAAAAGTACCCTAAGCTGGAAAGCGAGTTCGTGTACGG
CGACTACAAGGTGTACGACGTGCGGAAGATGATCGCCAAGAGCGAGCAGGAAATCGGCAAGGCTACCGCC
AAGTACTTCTTCTACAGCAACATCATGAACTTTTTCAAGACCGAGATTACCCTGGCCAACGGCGAGATCC
GGAAGCGGCCTCTGATCGAGACAAACGGCGAAACAGGCGAGATCGTGTGGGATAAGGGCCGGGACTTTGC
CACCGTGCGGAAAGTGCTGTCTATGCCCCAAGTGAATATCGTGAAAAAGACCGAGGTGCAGACAGGCGGC
TTCAGCAAAGAGTCTATCCTGCCCAAGAGGAACAGCGACAAGCTGATCGCCAGAAAGAAGGACTGGGACC
CTAAGAAGTACGGCGGCTTCGACAGCCCCACCGTGGCCTATTCTGTGCTGGTGGTGGCCAAAGTGGAAAA
GGGCAAGTCCAAGAAACTGAAGAGTGTGAAAGAGCTGCTGGGGATCACCATCATGGAAAGAAGCAGCTTC
GAGAAGAATCCCATCGACTTTCTGGAAGCCAAGGGCTACAAAGAAGTGAAAAAGGACCTGATCATCAAGC
TGCCTAAGTACTCCCTGTTCGAGCTGGAAAACGGCCGGAAGAGAATGCTGGCCTCTGCCGGCGAACTGCA
GAAGGGAAACGAACTGGCCCTGCCCTCCAAATATGTGAACTTCCTGTACCTGGCCAGCCACTATGAGAAG
CTGAAGGGCTCCCCCGAGGATAATGAGCAGAAACAGCTGTTTGTGGAACAGCACAAACACTACCTGGACG
AGATCATCGAGCAGATCAGCGAGTTCTCCAAGAGAGTGATCCTGGCCGACGCTAATCTGGACAAGGTGCT
GAGCGCCTACAACAAGCACAGAGACAAGCCTATCAGAGAGCAGGCCGAGAATATCATCCACCTGTTTACC
CTGACCAATCTGGGAGCCCCTGCCGCCTTCAAGTACTTTGACACCACCATCGACCGGAAGAGGTACACCA
GCACCAAAGAGGTGCTGGACGCCACCCTGATCCACCAGAGCATCACCGGCCTGTACGAGACACGGATCGA
CCTGTCTCAGCTGGGAGGCGACGCGGCCGCGGAGCAGAAACTCATCTCTGAAGAAGATCTGGAACAAAAG
TTGATTTCAGAAGAAGATCTGGAACAGAAGCTCATCTCTGAGGAAGATCTGTAATAAGGCGCGCCTCCTT
AATGGGACTTGCAGCCTCGGTACCAAATTCCAGAAAAGACACCCGAAAGGGTGTTTTTTCGTTTTGGTCC
CACAGAATGAGCATCATGGCTCTAGTCGACATCGGAGAAGAGTACGGCTCTTTTAACCGCCTCAAGAACC
AGATAAGTGAAATCTAGTTCCAAACTATTTTGTCATTTTTAATTTTCGTATTAGCTTACGACGCTACACC
CAGTTCCCATCTATTTTGTCACTCTTCCCTAAATAATCCTTAAAAACTCCATTTCCACCCCTCCCAGTTC
CCAACTATTTTGTCCGCCCACAGCGGGGCATTTTTCTTCCTGTTATGTTTGGGCGCTGCATTAATGAATC
GGCCAACGCGCGGGGAGAGGCGGTTTGCGTATTGGGCGCTCTTCCGCTTCCTCGCTCACTGACCCGCTGC
GCTCGGTCGTTCGGCTGCGGCGAGCGGTATCAG
Features (pLannotate 1.2.2; 33 found; start..end, strand, type, name):
      8..116     -  oriT           oriT: incP origin of transfer
    335..374     -  CDS            λ integrase (fragment): integrase from phage λ; int
    385..773     -  rep_origin     R6K γ ori: γ replication origin from E. coli plasmid R6K; requires the R6K initiator protein pi for replication
    876..901     -  CDS            bla(M) (fragment): β-lactamase lacking the signal sequence; bla(M); allows cytosolic expression of β-lactamase
   1074..1934    -  CDS            AmpR: β-lactamase; bla; confers resistance to ampicillin, carbenicillin, and related antibiotics
   1935..2039    -  promoter       AmpR promoter: bla
   2134..2169    +  CDS            rop (fragment): Rop protein, which maintains plasmids at low copy number; rop
   2271..2370    +  misc_feature   bom (fragment): basis of mobility region from pBR322
   2376..2444    -  CDS            lacZα (fragment): LacZα fragment of β-galactosidase; lacZ fragment
   2516..2714    -  mobile_element Tn7R (fragment): mini-Tn7 element (right end of the Tn7 transposon) Tn7
   2718..2742    -  misc_feature   MCS (fragment): pBluescript multiple cloning site
   2763..2857    +  terminator     lambda t0 terminator: transcription terminator from phage lambda
   2867..2896    +  CDS            CmR (fragment): chloramphenicol acetyltransferase confers resistance to chloramphenicol
   2960..3046    +  terminator     rrnB T1 terminator: Escherichia coli rrnB; transcription terminator T1 from the E. coli rrnB gene
   3111..3144    +  protein_bind   FRT (minimal): supports FLP-mediated excision but not integration (Turan and Bode, 2011) FLP recombinase from the Saccharomyces cerevisiae 2μ plasmid
   3192..3725    -  CDS            GmR: gentamycin acetyltransferase; aacC1; confers resistance to gentamycin
   3914..3942    -  promoter       Pc promoter: intI1 (promoter lies within the coding sequence); class 1 integron promoter
   3980..4012    +  CDS            CmR (fragment): chloramphenicol acetyltransferase; cat; confers resistance to chloramphenicol
   4059..4106    +  protein_bind   FRT: FLP-mediated recombination occurs in the 8-bp core sequence TCTAGAAA (Turan and Bode, 2011). FLP recombinase from the Saccharomyces cerevisiae 2μ plasmid
   4244..4921    -  CDS            mRFP1: monomeric derivative of DsRed (Campbell et al., 2002)
   4954..4983    -  promoter       J23119(SpeI) promoter (fragment): bacterial promoter (Registry of Standard Biological Parts BBa J23119) modified to end with an SpeI site
   4984..5007    -  promoter       lacIq promoter (fragment): lacI (mutant); In the lacIq allele, a single base change in the promoter boosts expression of the lacI gene about 10-fold.
   5198..5284    -  ncRNA          Thr leader (fragment): Accession: RF00506 - Threonine operon leader
   5354..5375    -  protein_bind   CAP binding site: CAP binding activates transcription in the presence of cAMP. E. coli catabolite activator protein
   5388..6470    -  CDS            lacI: lac repressor; lacI; The lac repressor binds to the lac operator to inhibit transcription in E. coli. This inhibition can be relieved by adding lactose or isopropyl-β-D-thiogalactopyranoside (IPTG).
   6471..6548    -  promoter       lacIq promoter: lacI (mutant); In the lacIq allele, a single base change in the promoter boosts expression of the lacI gene about 10-fold.
   6744..6863    -  rep_origin     p15A ori (fragment): Plasmids containing the medium-copy-number p15A origin of replication can be propagated in E. coli cells that contain a second plasmid with the ColE1 origin.
   6920..6937    +  protein_bind   lac operator (fragment): The lac repressor binds to the lac operator to inhibit transcription in E. coli. This inhibition can be relieved by adding lactose or isopropyl-β-D-thiogalactopyranoside (IPTG). lac repressor encoded by lacI
   6937..6958    +  promoter       PLtetO-1 promoter (fragment): modified phage lambda PL promoter with tet operator sites (Lutz and Bujard, 1997)
   6979..11082   +  CDS            Cas9: Cas9 (Csn1) endonuclease from the Streptococcus pyogenes Type II CRISPR/Cas system generates RNA-guided double strand breaks in DNA
  11092..11181   +  CDS            3xMyc: 3 tandem Myc epitope tags
  11337..11502   -  mobile_element Tn7L: mini-Tn7 element (left end of the Tn7 transposon) Tn7
  11535..11589   -  CDS            lacI (fragment): lac repressor; lacI; The lac repressor binds to the lac operator to inhibit transcription in E. coli. This inhibition can be relieved by adding lactose or isopropyl-β-D-thiogalactopyranoside (IPTG).
