[The description below was written by a language model from this plasmid's Addgene catalogue record, the feature table of its GenBank file and pLannotate feature annotations shown in this document.]
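Description:
pJMP1171 is an 11.65 kb bacterial Mobile-CRISPRi delivery plasmid built on an R6K gamma backbone. Because the R6K γ origin needs the pi initiator protein, the plasmid replicates only in pir-type hosts such as the listed propagation strain and behaves as a suicide vector elsewhere. An incP origin of transfer allows it to be mobilised by conjugation into recipient bacteria. The backbone carries the bla gene for ampicillin selection during propagation, while a gentamicin acetyltransferase gene (aacC1, driven by the class 1 integron Pc promoter) lies inside the transposon and selects for integrants. That marker is flanked by FRT sites, so FLP recombinase can remove it afterwards.

The payload sits between the Tn7R and Tn7L ends, forming a mini-Tn7 element intended for transposition into the recipient chromosome; no transposase genes are annotated, so these are presumably supplied in trans. Within the element, catalytically dead Streptococcus pyogenes Cas9 (D10A, H840A; labelled as a human codon-optimised version) is fused to a C-terminal 3xMyc tag. It is expressed from the IPTG-inducible PLlacO-1 promoter, with repression supplied by lacI under the lacIq promoter. A separate cassette expresses mRFP1 constitutively from the J23119 promoter with a strong ribosome binding site. Multiple terminators insulate the individual units from one another and from flanking transcription.

A 20 bp feature labelled RR1 is marked within the mRFP1 coding sequence, probably a guide target site. However, no sgRNA cassette is annotated in either feature table, so the record does not establish whether one is present. The stated purpose, an rfp "test" strain, is consistent with using loss of red fluorescence to gauge CRISPRi knockdown in diverse bacteria.
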