Addgene plasmid #119253: pJMP1171
Purpose: rfp "test" strain
Depositing lab: Carol Gross & Jason Peters & Oren Rosenberg. Depositing organization: University of California, San Francisco (UCSF). Publication: Enabling genetic analysis of diverse bacteria with Mobile-CRISPRi. Peters JM, Koo BM, Patino R, Heussler GE, Hearne CC, Qu J, Inclan YF, Hawkins JS, Lu CHS, Silvis MR, Harden MM, Osadnik H, Peters JE, Engel JN, Dutton RJ, Grossman AD, Gross CA, Rosenberg OS. Nat Microbiol. 2019 Jan 7. pii: 10.1038/s41564-018-0327-z. doi: 10.1038/s41564-018-0327-z. PubMed 30617347.
Backbone
  Vector backbone: R6Kgamma
  Vector type: Bacterial Expression
  Selectable markers: Gentamicin
Growth in bacteria
  Bacterial resistance: Ampicillin, 100 μg/mL
  Growth temperature: 37°C
  Growth strain: BW25141
  Copy number: High Copy
Gene/Insert
  Gene/Insert name: dcas9
  Mutation: D10A and H840A
  Cloning method: Gibson Cloning
Terms and licenses: Academic/Nonprofit Terms; Industry Terms: Not Available to Industry
How to cite: pJMP1171 was a gift from Carol Gross & Jason Peters & Oren Rosenberg (Addgene plasmid # 119253 ; http://n2t.net/addgene:119253 ; RRID:Addgene_119253)
